>Addgene plasmid #236697 | pAAVLINKv1-pCALM1-Cre-3' YTHDC2 | addgene full sequence | sequence record 476864 | Addgene NGS Result
AGACTCTTGCGTTTCTGATAGGCACCTATTGGTCTTACTGACATCCACTTTGCCTTTCTCTCCACAGGGC
GATGTAGACCTGGAATTTGTTTTCGTCTGTTCAGTAGACTCCGATTCCAGAATATGTTGGAATTTCAGAC
TCCGGAACTTTTGAGAATGCCATTACAGGAACTTTGCTTACATACCAAGCTGTTAGCCCCAGTTAATTGT
CCCATTGCTGATTTTCTTATGAAAGCTCCTGAACCTCCACCAGCTTTAATTGTAAGAAATGCTGTACAAA
TGCTTAAGACAATAGATGCAATGGATACATGGGAAGATCTGACTGAACTTGGGTATCATTTGGCTGACTT
GCCAGTAGAACCACATCTTGGTAAAATGGTCTTGTGTGCTGTTGTTTTAAAGTGTCTGGACCCCATCCTT
ACAATTGCTTGCACACTAGCTTATCGAGATCCTTTTGTACTACCTACTCAGGCCTCTCAAAAACGTGCAG
CTATGCTTTGTAGGAAACGTTTTACTGCAGGAGCTTTCAGTGACCATATGGCACTTCTCAGAGCATTCCA
GGCCTGGCAAAAAGCACGAAGTGATGGGTGGGAGCGAGCCTTTTGTGAAAAGAATTTTCTTTCACAGGCT
ACTATGGAAATAATCATAGGCATGAGAACACAGTTGCTTGGTCAACTTAGAGCATCAGGTTTTGTTAGAG
CACGAGGTGGTGGTGACATTCGGGACGTTAACACAAACTCTGAGAATTGGGCTGTCGTTAAAGCTGCATT
GGTGGCAGGCATGTATCCTAATTTAGTCCACGTGGACAGAGAGAATCTAGTGTTGACAGGGCCAAAGGAG
AAAAAAGTACGATTTCATCCTGCTTCAGTTCTCAGTCAGCCTCAATATAAAAAGATTCCTCCAGCCAATG
GTCAAGCTGCAGCAATTAAGGCACTGCCCACAGATTGGCTTATTTATGATGAAATGACCAGAGCCCATAG
AATAGCTAATATTAGATGTTGTTCAGCAGTGACGCCTGTCACTATATTGGTATTCTGTGGACCAGCTAGA
TTGGCAAGTAATGCTCTTCAGGAACCTTCATCCTTTAGAGTGGATGGCATTCCCAATGACAGTAGTGATA
GTGAAATGGAGGACAAAACTACAGCTAATTTGGCAGCCTTGAAACTTGATGAGTGGCTCCATTTCACACT
GGAGCCAGAGGCAGCTAGTTTATTGCTGCAGCTCAGACAGAAGTGGCATAGCTTATTTTTACGCCGAATG
AGAGCTCCATCTAAACCTTGGTCTCAAGTTGATGAAGCTACCATAAGAGCAATTATAGCTGTTTTAAGCA
CTGAAGAACAGTCTGCAGGTTTACAACAACCATCTGGGATTGGCCAAAGGCCAAGGCCTATGTCTTCAGA
AGAGCTTCCTTTGGCCTCATCTTGGAGGTCAAATAATAGTAGGAAAAGTTCAGCAGATACTGAATTTTCT
GATGAGTGTACTACTGCAGAAAGAGTACTGATGAAATCTCCATCTCCAGCATTACACCCACCTCAGAAGT
ACAAAGATAGAGGAATTTTACATCCTAAACGAGGTACTGAGGACCGATCAGATCAGTCTTCTCTGAAATC
TACAGACAGCAGTAGTTACCCAAGTCCTTGTGCTAGTCCTTCTCCTCCATCCTCAGGAAAGGGCTCAAAA
TCTCCTTCGCCAAGACCAAACATGCCTGTTCGATACTTCATAATGAAGAGTAGCAATTTGAGAAACCTTG
AAATTTCTCAACAGAAGGGTATCTGGTCTACAACTCCTAGTAATGAACGGAAGCTAAATCGAGCCTTTTG
GGAAAGCAGCATAGTTTACTTGGTATTTTCTGTTCAAGGATCTGGACATTTCCAGGGATTTTCTAGGATG
TCTTCTGAGATTGGAAGGGAAAAGAGTCAGGACTGGGGCTCTGCTGGACTAGGAGGAGTATTTAAGGTGG
AGTGGATACGAAAAGAAAGCCTTCCCTTTCAATTTGCACACCATTTACTCAATCCATGGAATGACAACAA
GAAAGTGCAGATAAGCAGGGATGGGCAGGAACTAGAACCTCAGGTTGGTGAACAGTTGCTCCAGTTATGG
GAACGTCTTCCCTTGGGAGAAAAAAACACAACTGATTGTACAGACTACAAAGACCATGACGGTGATTATA
AAGATCATGACATCGACTACAAGGATGACGATGACAAGTAAGAATTCTGATGACTCGAGATAATCAACCT
CTGGATTACAAAATTTGTGAAAGATTGACTGGTATTCTTAACTATGTTGCTCCTTTTACGCTATGTGGAT
ACGCTGCTTTAATGCCTTTGTATCATGCTATTGCTTCCCGTATGGCTTTCATTTTCTCCTCCTTGTATAA
ATCCTGGTTAGTTCTTGCCACGGCGGAACTCATCGCCGCCTGCCTTGCCCGCTGCTGGACAGGGGCTCGG
CTGTTGGGCACTGACAATTCCGTGGTGTTTATTTGTGAAATTTGTGATGCTATTGCTTTATTTGTAACCA
TCTAGCTTTATTTGTGAAATTTGTGATGCTATTGCTTTATTTGTAACCATTATAAGCTGCAATAAACAAG
TTAACAACAACAATTGCATTCATTTTATGTTTCAGGTTCAGGGGGAGATGTGGGAGGTTTTTTAAAGATC
TGGAGACCGGTGTGGCACGTGCGGACCGAGCGGCCGCAGGAACCCCTAGTGATGGAGTTGGCCACTCCCT
CTCTGCGCGCTCGCTCGCTCACTGAGGCCGGGCGACCAAAGGTCGCCCGACGCCCGGGCTTTGCCCGGGC
GGCCTCAGTGAGCGAGCGAGCGCGCAGCTGCCTGCAGGGGCGCCTGATGCGGTATTTTCTCCTTACGCAT
CTGTGCGGTATTTCACACCGCATA
[95 nt withheld, positions 2895-2989]
T
[46 nt withheld, positions 2991-3036]
C
[141 nt withheld, positions 3038-3178]
CCTTTGACGTTGGAGTCCACGTTCTTT
[37 nt withheld, positions 3206-3242]
ACTCTATCTCGGGCTATTCTTTTGATTTATAAGGGATTTTGCCGATTTCGGTCTATTGGTTAAAAAATGA
GCTGATTTAACAAAAATTTAACGCGAATTTTAACAAAATATTAACGTTTACAATTTTATGGTGCACTCTC
AGTACAATCTGCTCTGATGCCGCATAGTTAAGCCAGCCCCGACACCCGCCAACACCCGCTGACGCGCCCT
GACGGGCTTGTCTGCTCCCGGCATCCGCTTACAGACAAGCTGTGACCGTCTCCGGGAGCTGCATGTGTCA
GAGGTTTTCACCGTCATCACCGAAACGCGCGAGACGAAAGGGCCTCGTGATACGCCTATTTTTATAGGTT
AATGTCATGATAATAATGGTTTCTTAGACGTCAGGTGGCACTTTTCGGGGAAATGTGCGCGGAACCCCTA
TTTGTTTATTTTTCTAAATACATTCAAATATGTATCCGCTCATGAGACAATAACCCTGATAAATGCTTCA
ATAATATTGAAAAAGGAAGAGTATGAGTATTCAACATTTCCGTGTCGCCCTTATTCCCTTTTTTGCGGCA
TTTTGCCTTCCTGTTTTTGCTCACCCAGAAACGCTGGTGAAAGTAAAAGATGCTGAAGATCAGTTGGGTG
CACGAGTGGGTTACATCGAACTGGATCTCAACAGCGGTAAGATCCTTGAGAGTTTTCGCCCCGAAGAACG
TTTTCCAATGATGAGCACTTTTAAAGTTCTGCTATGTGGCGCGGTATTATCCCGTATTGACGCCGGGCAA
GAGCAACTCGGTCGCCGCATACACTATTCTCAGAATGACTTGGTTGAGTACTCACCAGTCACAGAAAAGC
ATCTTACGGATGGCATGACAGTAAGAGAATTATGCAGTGCTGCCATAACCATGAGTGATAACACTGCGGC
CAACTTACTTCTGACAACGATCGGAGGACCGAAGGAGCTAACCGCTTTTTTGCACAACATGGGGGATCAT
GTAACTCGCCTTGATCGTTGGGAACCGGAGCTGAATGAAGCCATACCAAACGACGAGCGTGACACCACGA
TGCCTGTAGCAATGGCAACAACGTTGCGCAAACTATTAACTGGCGAACTACTTACTCTAGCTTCCCGGCA
ACAATTAATAGACTGGATGGAGGCGGATAAAGTTGCAGGACCACTTCTGCGCTCGGCCCTTCCGGCTGGC
TGGTTTATTGCTGATAAATCTGGAGCCGGTGAGCGTGGGTCTCGCGGTATCATTGCAGCACTGGGGCCAG
ATGGTAAGCCCTCCCGTATCGTAGTTATCTACACGACGGGGAGTCAGGCAACTATGGATGAACGAAATAG
ACAGATCGCTGAGATAGGTGCCTCACTGATTAAGCATTGGTAACTGTCAGACCAAGTTTACTCATATATA
CTTTAGATTGATTTAAAACTTCATTTTTAATTTAAAAGGATCTAGGTGAAGATCCTTTTTGATAATCTCA
TGACCAAAATCCCTTAACGTGAGTTTTCGTTCCACTGAGCGTCAGACCCCGTAGAAAAGATCAAAGGATC
TTCTTGAGATCCTTTTTTTCTGCGCGTAATCTGCTGCTTGCAAACAAAAAAACCACCGCTACCAGCGGTG
GTTTGTTTGCCGGATCAAGAGCTACCAACTCTTTTTCCGAAGGTAACTGGCTTCAGCAGAGCGCAGATAC
CAAATACTGTTCTTCTAGTGTAGCCGTAGTTAGGCCACCACTTCAAGAACTCTGTAGCACCGCCTACATA
CCTCGCTCTGCTAATCCTGTTACCAGTGGCTGCTGCCAGTGGCGATAAGTCGTGTCTTACCGGGTTGGAC
TCAAGACGATAGTTACCGGATAAGGCGCAGCGGTCGGGCTGAACGGGGGGTTCGTGCACACAGCCCAGCT
TGGAGCGAACGACCTACACCGAACTGAGATACCTACAGCGTGAGCTATGAGAAAGCGCCACGCTTCCCGA
AGGGAGAAAGGCGGACAGGTATCCGGTAAGCGGCAGGGTCGGAACAGGAGAGCGCACGAGGGAGCTTCCA
GGGGGAAACGCCTGGTATCTTTATAGTCCTGTCGGGTTTCGCCACCTCTGACTTGAGCGTCGATTTTTGT
GATGCTCGTCAGGGGGGCGGAGCCTATGGAAAAACGCCAGCAACGCGGCCTTTTTACGGTTCCTGGCCTT
TTGCTGGCCTTTTGCTCACATGTCCTGCAGGCAGCTGCGCGCTCGCTCGCTCACTGAGGCCGCCCGGGCG
TCGGGCGACCTTTGGTCGCCCGGCCTCAGTGAGCGAGCGAGCGCGCAGAGAGGGAGTGGCCAACTCCATC
ACTAGGGGTTCCTGCGGCCGCACGCGTCGCTCTGCGCGAGGCGGCTCCGCCGCGGCGGAGGGATACGGCG
CACCATATATATATCGCGGGGCGCAGACTCGCGCTCCGGCAGTGGTGCTGGGAGTGTCGTGGACGCCGTG
CCGTTACTCGTACGCCACCATGTCCAATTTACTGACCGTACACCAAAATTTGCCTGCATTACCGGTCGAT
GCAACGAGTGATGAGGTTCGCAAGAACCTGATGGACATGTTCAGGGATCGCCAGGCGTTTTCTGAGCATA
CCTGGAAAATGCTTCTGTCCGTTTGCCGGTCGTGGGCGGCATGGTGCAAGTTGAATAACCGGAAATGGTT
TCCCGCAGAACCTGAAGATGTTCGCGATTATCTTCTATATCTTCAGGCGCGCGGTCTGGCAGTAAAAACC
ATCCAGCAACATTTGGGCCAGCTAAACATGCTTCATCGTCGGTCCGGGCTGCCACGACCAAGTGACAGCA
ATGCTGTTTCACTGGTTATGCGGCGGATCCGAAAAGAAAACGTTGATGCCGGTGAACGTGCAAAACAGGC
TCTAGCGTTCGAACGCACTGATTTCGACCAGGTTCGTTCACTCATGGAAAATAGCGATCGCTGCCAGGAT
ATACGTAATCTGGCATTTCTGGGGATTGCTTATAACACCCTGTTACGTATAGCCGAAATTGCCAGGATCA
GGGTTAAAGATATCTCACGTACTGACGGTGGGAGAATGTTAATCCATATTGGCAGAACGAAAACGCTGGT
TAGCACCGCAGGTGTAGAGAAGGCACTTAGCCTGGGGGTAACTAAACTGGTCGAGCGATGGATTTCCGTC
TCTGGTGTAGCTGATGATCCGAATAACTACCTGTTTTGCCGGGTCAGAAAAAATGGTGTTGCCGCGCCAT
CTGCCACCAGCCAGCTATCAACTCGCGCCCTGGAAGGGATTTTTGAAGCAACTCATCGATTGATTTACGG
CGCTAAGGATGACTCTGGTCAGAGATACCTGGCCTGGTCTGGACACAGTGCCCGTGTCGGAGCCGCGCGA
GATATGGCCCGCGCTGGAGTTTCAATACCGGAGATCATGCAAGCTGGTGGCTGGACCAATGTAAATATTG
TAATGAACTATATCCGTAACCTGGATAGTGAAACAGGGGCAATGGTGCGCCTGCTGGAAGATGGCGATTA
GGTAAGTATCAAGGTTACAAGACAGGTTTAAGGAGACCAATAACTAGTATAACTTCGTATAGGATACTTT
ATAGCAATTTATGAAACTGGGCTTGTCGAGACAGAGA
Features (pLannotate 1.2.2; 20 found; start..end, strand, type, name):
     67..2136    +  CDS            YTHDC2 (fragment): YTDC2_HUMAN - Experimental evidence at protein level: Swiss-Prot protein existence level 1. 3'-5' RNA helicase that plays a key role in the male and female germline by promoting transition from mitotic to meiotic divisions in stem cells (PubMed:26318451, PubMed:29033321, PubMed:29970596). Specifically recognizes and binds N6-methyladenosine (m6A)-containing RNAs, a modification present at internal sites of mRNAs and some non-coding RNAs that plays a role in the efficiency of RNA processing and stability (PubMed:26318451, PubMed:29033321). Essential for ensuring a successful progression of the
   2143..2208    +  CDS            3xFLAG: three tandem FLAG® epitope tags, followed by an enterokinase cleavage site
   2232..2389    +  misc_feature   WPRE (fragment): woodchuck hepatitis virus posttranscriptional regulatory element
   2395..2479    +  misc_feature   WPRE (fragment): woodchuck hepatitis virus posttranscriptional regulatory element
   2478..2521    -  polyA_signal   SV40 poly(A) signal (fragment): SV40 polyadenylation signal
   2525..2592    -  polyA_signal   SV40 poly(A) signal (fragment): SV40 polyadenylation signal
   2698..2838    +  repeat_region  AAV2 ITR: inverted terminal repeat of adeno-associated virus serotype 2 inverted
   2843..2894    -  misc_feature   bom (fragment): basis of mobility region from pBR322
   2913..3368    +  rep_origin     f1 ori (sequence partly withheld): f1 bacteriophage origin of replication; arrow indicates direction of (+) strand synthesis
   3369..3418    -  misc_feature   bom (fragment): basis of mobility region from pBR322
   3520..3555    -  CDS            rop (fragment): Rop protein, which maintains plasmids at low copy number; rop
   3650..3754    +  promoter       AmpR promoter: bla
   3755..4615    +  CDS            AmpR: β-lactamase; bla; confers resistance to ampicillin, carbenicillin, and related antibiotics
   4786..5374    +  rep_origin     ori: high-copy-number ColE1/pMB1/pBR322/pUC origin of replication
   5447..5474    +  repeat_region  AAV2 ITR (fragment): inverted terminal repeat of adeno-associated virus serotype 2 inverted
   5503..5530    +  repeat_region  AAV2 ITR (fragment): inverted terminal repeat of adeno-associated virus serotype 2 inverted
   5712..6740    +  CDS            cre: RECR_BPP1 - Experimental evidence at protein level: Swiss-Prot protein existence level 1. Catalyzes site-specific recombination between two 34-base- pair LOXP sites. Its role is to maintain the phage genome as a monomeric unit-copy plasmid in the lysogenic state. From Escherichia phage P1 (Bacteriophage P1).
   6744..6784    +  intron         chimeric intron (fragment): chimera between introns from human β-globin and immunoglobulin heavy chain genes
   6791..6815    +  protein_bind   lox2272 (fragment): Cre-mediated recombination occurs in the 8-bp core sequence (GGATACTT). lox2272 sites are compatible with each other, but incompatible with loxP or loxN sites (Lee and Saito, 1988). Cre recombinase
   6825..67      +  intron         chimeric intron (fragment) (across the origin): chimera between introns from human β-globin and immunoglobulin heavy chain genes
