[The description below was written by a language model from this plasmid's Addgene catalogue record and pLannotate feature annotations shown in this document.]
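Description:
pAAVLINKv1-pCALM1-Cre-3' YTHDC2 is the 3' half of a two-vector AAVLINK pair, a DNA-recombination approach for delivering cargoes too large for a single adeno-associated virus genome. It is built on the pAAV-hSyn-EGFP backbone and is classed as an AAV, Cre/Lox vector. In bacteria it is maintained through a high-copy ColE1/pUC-type origin with ampicillin resistance (AmpR), and an f1 origin is also present. AAV2 inverted terminal repeats flank the payload so it can be packaged into virions. One ITR is annotated in full, while the other is detected only as short fragments, which may reflect an incomplete annotation match or a partly truncated repeat.

Between the ITRs, the annotated order is a Cre recombinase coding sequence, a chimeric intron fragment, a partial match to a lox2272 site, and a further intron fragment. These are followed by a fragment of human YTHDC2, the m6A-binding 3'-5' RNA helicase, fused at its C terminus to 3xFLAG. WPRE fragments and SV40 poly(A) signal fragments, the latter annotated on the reverse strand, follow the tag. The catalogue lists the promoter as pCALM1, but the feature table does not annotate it; the unannotated stretch upstream of Cre is a plausible location. The layout suggests that this vector supplies Cre, which recombines its lox2272 site with a matching site on the partner 5' vector. The lox junction would then sit within an intron and be spliced out, giving a full-length FLAG-tagged YTHDC2 transcript. The record does not spell out this mechanism and does not identify the partner vector, referring to the publication instead.
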