Addgene plasmid #236697: pAAVLINKv1-pCALM1-Cre-3' YTHDC2
Purpose: 3' AAVLINK plasmid for YTHDC2 expression
Depositing lab: Zhonghua Lu. Depositing organization: Shenzhen Institute of Advanced Technology (SIAT), Chinese Academy of Sciences. Publication: AAVLINK: A potent DNA-recombination method for large cargo delivery in gene therapy. Lin J, Lin Y, Liu N, Cao W, Zhang J, Wen S, Zhang Y, Liao W, Hong Z, Lin Y, Liu Q, Liu H, Li Q, Chen B, Li M, Luo Z, Yang L, Yang Y, Zheng SH, Wang Y, Chu H, Hu Y, Qin Y, Luo BX, Tian S, Chen Y, Yan T, Yang L, Wang H, Liu T, Jiang Y, Lu Z. Cell. 2026 Feb 5;189(3):969-986.e17. doi: 10.1016/j.cell.2025.12.039. Epub 2026 Jan 27. PubMed 41605211.
Backbone
  Vector backbone: pAAV-hSyn-EGFP
  Backbone manufacturer: Addgene
  Vector type: AAV, Cre/Lox
Growth in bacteria
  Bacterial resistance: Ampicillin, 100 μg/mL
  Growth temperature: 37°C
  Growth strain: NEB Stable
  Copy number: High Copy
Gene/Insert
  Gene/Insert name: YTHDC2
  Species: H. sapiens (human)
  Entrez Gene: YTHDC2 (a.k.a. CAHL, hYTHDC2)
  Promoter: pCALM1
  Tag / fusion protein: FLAG (C terminal on insert)
  Cloning method: Restriction Enzyme; 5′ cloning site unknown (unknown if destroyed); 3′ cloning site unknown (unknown if destroyed)
  Sequencing primers: 5′ n/a
Terms and licenses: Academic/Nonprofit Terms; Industry Terms: Not Available to Industry
Depositor comments: See publication for corresponding AAV Link vectors.
How to cite: pAAVLINKv1-pCALM1-Cre-3' YTHDC2 was a gift from Zhonghua Lu (Addgene plasmid # 236697 ; http://n2t.net/addgene:236697 ; RRID:Addgene_236697)
